Addgene plasmid #211432: pRPA70-IRES-RPA32-IRES-RPA14
Purpose: mammalian expression of human RPA70 and RPA32 and RPA14
Depositing lab: Helmut Pospiech. Depositing organization: Leibniz Institute on Aging - Fritz Lipmann Institute (FLI).
Backbone
  Vector backbone: pmVenus-C1
  Vector type: Mammalian Expression
Growth in bacteria
  Bacterial resistance: Kanamycin, 50 μg/mL
  Growth temperature: 37°C
  Growth strain: DH5alpha
  Copy number: High Copy
Gene/Insert
  Cloning method: Restriction Enzyme; 5′ cloning site AgeI (destroyed during cloning); 3′ cloning site XbaI (not destroyed)
Terms and licenses: Academic/Nonprofit Terms; Industry Terms: Not Available to Industry
Depositor comments: generated by Julia Kutz (Leibniz Institute on Aging - Fritz Lipmann Institute, D-07745 Jena, Germany) Please note: This plasmid may exist as a multimer. This is not expected to impact the end function of the plasmid. Please refer to the Addgene Blog post on multimers for more information: https://blog.addgene.org/plasmids-101-dimers-and-multimers
How to cite: pRPA70-IRES-RPA32-IRES-RPA14 was a gift from Helmut Pospiech (Addgene plasmid # 211432 ; http://n2t.net/addgene:211432 ; RRID:Addgene_211432)
