[The description below was written by a language model from this plasmid's Addgene catalogue record and pLannotate feature annotations shown in this document.]
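Description:
pRPA70-IRES-RPA32-IRES-RPA14 is an 8,168 nt mammalian expression plasmid built on the pmVenus-C1 backbone and designed to co-express all three subunits of human replication protein A (RPA) from a single transcript. It is propagated in E. coli through a high-copy ColE1/pUC-type origin and selected with kanamycin. The NeoR/KanR gene (Tn5 aminoglycoside phosphotransferase) is preceded by both a bacterial bla promoter and the SV40 enhancer/early promoter and followed by the HSV TK polyadenylation signal. The same marker can therefore provide G418 selection in mammalian cells. An f1 origin is also present. Short annotated fragments of ble, SV40 large T antigen and the bGH poly(A) signal appear to be backbone remnants rather than functional parts.

The payload is a tricistronic cassette driven by the human CMV immediate-early enhancer and promoter and terminated by the SV40 poly(A) signal. RPA1 (RPA70) is the first open reading frame and is translated cap-dependently. RPA2 (RPA32) and RPA3 (RPA14) follow, each preceded by an EMCV internal ribosome entry site that allows independent translation initiation on the shared mRNA. No Venus coding sequence or epitope tag is annotated. This is consistent with the insert, cloned between AgeI (destroyed) and XbaI, having replaced the fluorescent protein, so the subunits appear to be untagged.

Because RPA functions as a heterotrimer that binds and stabilises single-stranded DNA during replication and the DNA damage response, delivering all three subunits from one plasmid lets each transfected cell produce the whole complex. The depositor notes that the plasmid may exist as a multimer, which is not expected to affect its function.
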