Features (pLannotate 1.2.2; 18 found; start..end, strand, type, name):
     65..368     +  enhancer       CMV enhancer: human cytomegalovirus immediate early enhancer
    369..572     +  promoter       CMV promoter: human cytomegalovirus (CMV) immediate early promoter
    595..625     +  misc_feature   MCS (fragment): multiple cloning site
    628..2475    +  CDS            RPA1 (sequence withheld): RFA1_HUMAN - Also known as REPA1, RPA70. Experimental evidence at protein level: Swiss-Prot protein existence level 1. As part of the heterotrimeric replication protein A complex (RPA/RP-A), binds and stabilizes single-stranded DNA intermediates, that form during DNA replication or upon DNA stress. It prevents their reannealing and in parallel, recruits and activates different proteins and complexes involved in DNA metabolism (PubMed:27723720, PubMed:27723717). Thereby, it plays an essential role both in DNA replication and the cellular response to DNA damage (PubMed:9430682). In the cellular
   2489..3059    +  misc_feature   IRES: internal ribosome entry site (IRES) of the encephalomyocarditis virus (EMCV)
   3073..3882    +  CDS            RPA2 (sequence withheld): RFA2_HUMAN - Also known as REPA2, RPA32, RPA34. Experimental evidence at protein level: Swiss-Prot protein existence level 1. As part of the heterotrimeric replication protein A complex (RPA/RP-A), binds and stabilizes single-stranded DNA intermediates, that form during DNA replication or upon DNA stress. It prevents their reannealing and in parallel, recruits and activates different proteins and complexes involved in DNA metabolism. Thereby, it plays an essential role both in DNA replication and the cellular response to DNA damage. In the cellular response to DNA damage, the RPA complex contr
   3899..4469    +  misc_feature   IRES: internal ribosome entry site (IRES) of the encephalomyocarditis virus (EMCV)
   4477..4839    +  CDS            RPA3 (sequence withheld): RFA3_HUMAN - Also known as REPA3, RPA14. Experimental evidence at protein level: Swiss-Prot protein existence level 1. As part of the heterotrimeric replication protein A complex (RPA/RP-A), binds and stabilizes single-stranded DNA intermediates that form during DNA replication or upon DNA stress. It prevents their reannealing and in parallel, recruits and activates different proteins and complexes involved in DNA metabolism. Thereby, it plays an essential role both in DNA replication and the cellular response to DNA damage (PubMed:9430682). In the cellular response to DNA damage, the RPA comp
   4853..4937    +  CDS            large T antigen (fragment): large T antigen from SV40 (simian virus 40)
   4960..5081    +  polyA_signal   SV40 poly(A) signal: SV40 polyadenylation signal
   5115..5543    -  rep_origin     f1 ori (sequence partly withheld): f1 bacteriophage origin of replication; arrow indicates direction of (+) strand synthesis
   5570..5674    +  promoter       AmpR promoter: bla
   5676..6033    +  promoter       SV40 promoter: SV40 enhancer and early promoter
   6068..6862    +  CDS            NeoR/KanR: aminoglycoside phosphotransferase from Tn5; aph(3')-II (or nptII); confers resistance to neomycin, kanamycin, and G418 (Geneticin®)
   6883..7035    +  CDS            ble (fragment): BLE_KLEPN - Experimental evidence at protein level: Swiss-Prot protein existence level 1. Binding protein with a strong affinity to the bleomycin family of antibiotics. Binds to CL990; an antimitotic-antibiotic compound. From Klebsiella pneumoniae.
   7094..7141    +  polyA_signal   HSV TK poly(A) signal: herpes simplex virus thymidine kinase polyadenylation signal (Cole and Stacy, 1985)
   7232..7248    -  polyA_signal   bGH poly(A) signal (fragment): bovine growth hormone polyadenylation signal
   7470..8058    +  rep_origin     ori: high-copy-number ColE1/pMB1/pBR322/pUC origin of replication
>Addgene plasmid #211432 | pRPA70-IRES-RPA32-IRES-RPA14 | addgene full sequence | sequence record 420528 | Addgene NGS Result
GCATTAGTTATTAATAGTAATCAATTACGGGGTCATTAGTTCATAGCCCATATATGGAGTTCCGCGTTAC
ATAACTTACGGTAAATGGCCCGCCTGGCTGACCGCCCAACGACCCCCGCCCATTGACGTCAATAATGACG
TATGTTCCCATAGTAACGCCAATAGGGACTTTCCATTGACGTCAATGGGTGGAGTATTTACGGTAAACTG
CCCACTTGGCAGTACATCAAGTGTATCATATGCCAAGTACGCCCCCTATTGACGTCAATGACGGTAAATG
GCCCGCCTGGCATTATGCCCAGTACATGACCTTATGGGACTTTCCTACTTGGCAGTACATCTACGTATTA
GTCATCGCTATTACCATGGTGATGCGGTTTTGGCAGTACATCAATGGGCGTGGATAGCGGTTTGACTCAC
GGGGATTTCCAAGTCTCCACCCCATTGACGTCAATGGGAGTTTGTTTTGGCACCAAAATCAACGGGACTT
TCCAAAATGTCGTAACAACTCCGCCCCATTGACGCAAATGGGCGGTAGGCGTGTACGGTGGGAGGTCTAT
ATAAGCAGAGCTGGTTTAGTGAACCGTCAGATCCGCTAGCGCTACCGGACTCAGATCTCGAGCTCGT
[1848 nt withheld, positions 628-2475]
TGAGGATCTTTCGCCCCTCTCCCTCCCCCCCCCCTAACGTTACTGGCCGAAGCCGCTTGGAATAAGGCCG
GTGTGCGTTTGTCTATATGTTATTTTCCACCATATTGCCGTCTTTTGGCAATGTGAGGGCCCGGAAACCT
GGCCCTGTCTTCTTGACGAGCATTCCTAGGGGTCTTTCCCCTCTCGCCAAAGGAATGCAAGGTCTGTTGA
ATGTCGTGAAGGAAGCAGTTCCTCTGGAAGCTTCTTGAAGACAAACAACGTCTGTAGCGACCCTTTGCAG
GCAGCGGAACCCCCCACCTGGCGACAGGTGCCTCTGCGGCCAAAAGCCACGTGTATAAGATACACCTGCA
AAGGCGGCACAACCCCAGTGCCACGTTGTGAGTTGGATAGTTGTGGAAAGAGTCAAATGGCTCTCCTCAA
GCGTATTCAACAAGGGGCTGAAGGATGCCCAGAAGGTACCCCATTGTATGGGATCTGATCTGGGGCCTCG
GTGCACATGCTTTACATGTGTTTAGTCGAGGTTAAAAAAACGTCTAGGCCCCCCGAACCACGGGGACGTG
GTTTTCCTTTGAAAAACACGATAAGAATTCTGCCACC
[810 nt withheld, positions 3073-3882]
TAAGGATCCAATTCCGCCCCTCTCCCTCCCCCCCCCCTAACGTTACTGGCCGAAGCCGCTTGGAATAAGG
CCGGTGTGCGTTTGTCTATATGTTATTTTCCACCATATTGCCGTCTTTTGGCAATGTGAGGGCCCGGAAA
CCTGGCCCTGTCTTCTTGACGAGCATTCCTAGGGGTCTTTCCCCTCTCGCCAAAGGAATGCAAGGTCTGT
TGAATGTCGTGAAGGAAGCAGTTCCTCTGGAAGCTTCTTGAAGACAAACAACGTCTGTAGCGACCCTTTG
CAGGCAGCGGAACCCCCCACCTGGCGACAGGTGCCTCTGCGGCCAAAAGCCACGTGTATAAGATACACCT
GCAAAGGCGGCACAACCCCAGTGCCACGTTGTGAGTTGGATAGTTGTGGAAAGAGTCAAATGGCTCTCCT
CAAGCGTATTCAACAAGGGGCTGAAGGATGCCCAGAAGGTACCCCATTGTATGGGATCTGATCTGGGGCC
TCGGTGCACATGCTTTACATGTGTTTAGTCGAGGTTAAAAAAACGTCTAGGCCCCCCGAACCACGGGGAC
GTGGTTTTCCTTTGAAAAACACGATAAAGATCTC
[363 nt withheld, positions 4477-4839]
TGATCTAGATAACTGATCATAATCAGCCATACCACATTTGTAGAGGTTTTACTTGCTTTAAAAAACCTCC
CACACCTCCCCCTGAACCTGAAACATAAAATGAATGCAATTGTTGTTGTTAACTTGTTTATTGCAGCTTA
TAATGGTTACAAATAAAGCAATAGCATCACAAATTTCACAAATAAAGCATTTTTTTCACTGCATTCTAGT
TGTGGTTTGTCCAAACTCATCAATGTATCTTAACGCGTAAATTGTAAGCGTTAATATTTTGTTAAAATTC
GCGTTAAATTTTTGTTAAATCAGCTCATTTTTTAACCAATAGGCCGAAATCGGCAAAATCCCTTATAAAT
CAAAAGAATAGACCGAGATAGGGT
[37 nt withheld, positions 5214-5250]
AAAGAACGTGGACTCCAACGTCAAAGG
[49 nt withheld, positions 5278-5326]
T
[91 nt withheld, positions 5328-5418]
G
[124 nt withheld, positions 5420-5543]
CAGGTGGCACTTTTCGGGGAAATGTGCGCGGAACCCCTATTTGTTTATTTTTCTAAATACATTCAAATAT
GTATCCGCTCATGAGACAATAACCCTGATAAATGCTTCAATAATATTGAAAAAGGAAGAGTCCTGAGGCG
GAAAGAACCAGCTGTGGAATGTGTGTCAGTTAGGGTGTGGAAAGTCCCCAGGCTCCCCAGCAGGCAGAAG
TATGCAAAGCATGCATCTCAATTAGTCAGCAACCAGGTGTGGAAAGTCCCCAGGCTCCCCAGCAGGCAGA
AGTATGCAAAGCATGCATCTCAATTAGTCAGCAACCATAGTCCCGCCCCTAACTCCGCCCATCCCGCCCC
TAACTCCGCCCAGTTCCGCCCATTCTCCGCCCCATGGCTGACTAATTTTTTTTATTTATGCAGAGGCCGA
GGCCGCCTCGGCCTCTGAGCTATTCCAGAAGTAGTGAGGAGGCTTTTTTGGAGGCCTAGGCTTTTGCAAA
GATCGATCAAGAGACAGGATGAGGATCGTTTCGCATGATTGAACAAGATGGATTGCACGCAGGTTCTCCG
GCCGCTTGGGTGGAGAGGCTATTCGGCTATGACTGGGCACAACAGACAATCGGCTGCTCTGATGCCGCCG
TGTTCCGGCTGTCAGCGCAGGGGCGCCCGGTTCTTTTTGTCAAGACCGACCTGTCCGGTGCCCTGAATGA
ACTGCAAGACGAGGCAGCGCGGCTATCGTGGCTGGCCACGACGGGCGTTCCTTGCGCAGCTGTGCTCGAC
GTTGTCACTGAAGCGGGAAGGGACTGGCTGCTATTGGGCGAAGTGCCGGGGCAGGATCTCCTGTCATCTC
ACCTTGCTCCTGCCGAGAAAGTATCCATCATGGCTGATGCAATGCGGCGGCTGCATACGCTTGATCCGGC
TACCTGCCCATTCGACCACCAAGCGAAACATCGCATCGAGCGAGCACGTACTCGGATGGAAGCCGGTCTT
GTCGATCAGGATGATCTGGACGAAGAGCATCAGGGGCTCGCGCCAGCCGAACTGTTCGCCAGGCTCAAGG
CGAGCATGCCCGACGGCGAGGATCTCGTCGTGACCCATGGCGATGCCTGCTTGCCGAATATCATGGTGGA
AAATGGCCGCTTTTCTGGATTCATCGACTGTGGCCGGCTGGGTGTGGCGGACCGCTATCAGGACATAGCG
TTGGCTACCCGTGATATTGCTGAAGAGCTTGGCGGCGAATGGGCTGACCGCTTCCTCGTGCTTTACGGTA
TCGCCGCTCCCGATTCGCAGCGCATCGCCTTCTATCGCCTTCTTGACGAGTTCTTCTGAGCGGGACTCTG
GGGTTCGAAATGACCGACCAAGCGACGCCCAACCTGCCATCACGAGATTTCGATTCCACCGCCGCCTTCT
ATGAAAGGTTGGGCTTCGGAATCGTTTTCCGGGACGCCGGCTGGATGATCCTCCAGCGCGGGGATCTCAT
GCTGGAGTTCTTCGCCCACCCTAGGGGGAGGCTAACTGAAACACGGAAGGAGACAATACCGGAAGGAACC
CGCGCTATGACGGCAATAAAAAGACAGAATAAAACGCACGGTGTTGGGTCGTTTGTTCATAAACGCGGGG
TTCGGTCCCAGGGCTGGCACTCTGTCGATACCCCACCGAGACCCCATTGGGGCCAATACGCCCGCGTTTC
TTCCTTTTCCCCACCCCACCCCCCAAGTTCGGGTGAAGGCCCAGGGCTCGCAGCCAACGTCGGGGCGGCA
GGCCCTGCCATAGCCTCAGGTTACTCATATATACTTTAGATTGATTTAAAACTTCATTTTTAATTTAAAA
GGATCTAGGTGAAGATCCTTTTTGATAATCTCATGACCAAAATCCCTTAACGTGAGTTTTCGTTCCACTG
AGCGTCAGACCCCGTAGAAAAGATCAAAGGATCTTCTTGAGATCCTTTTTTTCTGCGCGTAATCTGCTGC
TTGCAAACAAAAAAACCACCGCTACCAGCGGTGGTTTGTTTGCCGGATCAAGAGCTACCAACTCTTTTTC
CGAAGGTAACTGGCTTCAGCAGAGCGCAGATACCAAATACTGTTCTTCTAGTGTAGCCGTAGTTAGGCCA
CCACTTCAAGAACTCTGTAGCACCGCCTACATACCTCGCTCTGCTAATCCTGTTACCAGTGGCTGCTGCC
AGTGGCGATAAGTCGTGTCTTACCGGGTTGGACTCAAGACGATAGTTACCGGATAAGGCGCAGCGGTCGG
GCTGAACGGGGGGTTCGTGCACACAGCCCAGCTTGGAGCGAACGACCTACACCGAACTGAGATACCTACA
GCGTGAGCTATGAGAAAGCGCCACGCTTCCCGAAGGGAGAAAGGCGGACAGGTATCCGGTAAGCGGCAGG
GTCGGAACAGGAGAGCGCACGAGGGAGCTTCCAGGGGGAAACGCCTGGTATCTTTATAGTCCTGTCGGGT
TTCGCCACCTCTGACTTGAGCGTCGATTTTTGTGATGCTCGTCAGGGGGGCGGAGCCTATGGAAAAACGC
CAGCAACGCGGCCTTTTTACGGTTCCTGGCCTTTTGCTGGCCTTTTGCTCACATGTTCTTTCCTGCGTTA
TCCCCTGATTCTGTGGATAACCGTATTACCGCCAT
